>Addgene plasmid #218650 | msPlekha8 (msFapp2) g1 lentiCRISPRv2-opti | addgene full sequence | sequence record 431999 | Addgene NGS Result
GACATTGATTATTGACTAGTTATTAATAGTAATCAATTACGGGGTCATTAGTTCATAGCCCATATATGGA
GTTCCGCGTTACATAACTTACGGTAAATGGCCCGCCTGGCTGACCGCCCAACGACCCCCGCCCATTGACG
TCAATAATGACGTATGTTCCCATAGTAACGCCAATAGGGACTTTCCATTGACGTCAATGGGTGGAGTATT
TACGGTAAACTGCCCACTTGGCAGTACATCAAGTGTATCATATGCCAAGTACGCCCCCTATTGACGTCAA
TGACGGTAAATGGCCCGCCTGGCATTATGCCCAGTACATGACCTTATGGGACTTTCCTACTTGGCAGTAC
ATCTACGTATTAGTCATCGCTATTACCATGGTGATGCGGTTTTGGCAGTACATCAATGGGCGTGGATAGC
GGTTTGACTCACGGGGATTTCCAAGTCTCCACCCCATTGACGTCAATGGGAGTTTGTTTTGGCACCAAAA
TCAACGGGACTTTCCAAAATGTCGTAACAACTCCGCCCCATTGACGCAAATGGGCGGTAGGCGTGTACGG
TGGGAGGTCTATATAAGCAGCGCGTTTTGCCTGTACTGGGTCTCTCTGGTTAGACCAGATCTGAGCCTGG
GAGCTCTCTGGCTAACTAGGGAACCCACTGCTTAAGCCTCAATAAAGCTTGCCTTGAGTGCTTCAAGTAG
TGTGTGCCCGTCTGTTGTGTGACTCTGGTAACTAGAGATCCCTCAGACCCTTTTAGTCAGTGTGGAAAAT
CTCTAGCAGTGGCGCCCGAACAGGGACTTGAAAGCGAAAGGGAAACCAGAGGAGCTCTCTCGACGCAGGA
CTCGGCTTGCTGAAGCGCGCACGGCAAGAGGCGAGGGGCGGCGACTGGTGAGTACGCCAAAAATTTTGAC
TAGCGGAGGCTAGAAGGAGAGAGATGGGTGCGAGAGCGTCAGTATTAAGCGGGGGAGAATTAGATCGCGA
TGGGAAAAAATTCGGTTAAGGCCAGGGGGAAAGAAAAAATATAAATTAAAACATATAGTATGGGCAAGCA
GGGAGCTAGAACGATTCGCAGTTAATCCTGGCCTGTTAGAAACATCAGAAGGCTGTAGACAAATACTGGG
ACAGCTACAACCATCCCTTCAGACAGGATCAGAAGAACTTAGATCATTATATAATACAGTAGCAACCCTC
TATTGTGTGCATCAAAGGATAGAGATAAAAGACACCAAGGAAGCTTTAGACAAGATAGAGGAAGAGCAAA
ACAAAAGTAAGACCACCGCACAGCAAGCGGCCGCTGATCTTCAGACCTGGAGGAGGAGATATGAGGGACA
ATTGGAGAAGTGAATTATATAAATATAAAGTAGTAAAAATTGAACCATTAGGAGTAGCACCCACCAAGGC
AAAGAGAAGAGTGGTGCAGAGAGAAAAAAGAGCAGTGGGAATAGGAGCTTTGTTCCTTGGGTTCTTGGGA
GCAGCAGGAAGCACTATGGGCGCAGCGTCAATGACGCTGACGGTACAGGCCAGACAATTATTGTCTGGTA
TAGTGCAGCAGCAGAACAATTTGCTGAGGGCTATTGAGGCGCAACAGCATCTGTTGCAACTCACAGTCTG
GGGCATCAAGCAGCTCCAGGCAAGAATCCTGGCTGTGGAAAGATACCTAAAGGATCAACAGCTCCTGGGG
ATTTGGGGTTGCTCTGGAAAACTCATTTGCACCACTGCTGTGCCTTGGAATGCTAGTTGGAGTAATAAAT
CTCTGGAACAGATTTGGAATCACACGACCTGGATGGAGTGGGACAGAGAAATTAACAATTACACAAGCTT
AATACACTCCTTAATTGAAGAATCGCAAAACCAGCAAGAAAAGAATGAACAAGAATTATTGGAATTAGAT
AAATGGGCAAGTTTGTGGAATTGGTTTAACATAACAAATTGGCTGTGGTATATAAAATTATTCATAATGA
TAGTAGGAGGCTTGGTAGGTTTAAGAATAGTTTTTGCTGTACTTTCTATAGTGAATAGAGTTAGGCAGGG
ATATTCACCATTATCGTTTCAGACCCACCTCCCAACCCCGAGGGGACCCGACAGGCCCGAAGGAATAGAA
GAAGAAGGTGGAGAGAGAGACAGAGACAGATCCATTCGATTAGTGAACGGATCGGCACTGCGTGCGCCAA
TTCTGCAGACAAATGGCAGTATTCATCCACAATTTTAAAAGAAAAGGGGGGATTGGGGGGTACAGTGCAG
GGGAAAGAATAGTAGACATAATAGCAACAGACATACAAACTAAAGAATTACAAAAACAAATTACAAAAAT
TCAAAATTTTCGGGTTTATTACAGGGACAGCAGAGATCCAGTTTGGTTAATTAAGGTACCGAGGGCCTAT
TTCCCATGATTCCTTCATATTTGCATATACGATACAAGGCTGTTAGAGAGATAATTAGAATTAATTTGAC
TGTAAACACAAAGATATTAGTACAAAATACGTGACGTAGAAAGTAATAATTTCTTGGGTAGTTTGCAGTT
TTAAAATTATGTTTTAAAATGGACTATCATATGCTTACCGTAACTTGAAAGTATTTCGATTTCTTGGCTT
TATATATCTTGTGGAAAGGACGAAACACCGCGTCGCTCAGGTTAGGAACTGTTTAAGAGCTATGCTGGAA
ACAGCATAGCAAGTTTAAATAAGGCTAGTCCGTTATCAACTTGAAAAAGTGGCACCGAGTCGGTGCTTTT
TTGAATTCGCTAGCTAGGTCTTGAAAGGAGTGGGAATTGGCTCCGGTGCCCGTCAGTGGGCAGAGCGCAC
ATCGCCCACAGTCCCCGAGAAGTTGGGGGGAGGGGTCGGCAATTGATCCGGTGCCTAGAGAAGGTGGCGC
GGGGTAAACTGGGAAAGTGATGTCGTGTACTGGCTCCGCCTTTTTCCCGAGGGTGGGGGAGAACCGTATA
TAAGTGCAGTAGTCGCCGTGAACGTTCTTTTTCGCAACGGGTTTGCCGCCAGAACACAGGACCGGTTCTA
GAGCGCTGCCACCATGGACAAGAAGTACAGCATCGGCCTGGACATCGGCACCAACTCTGTGGGCTGGGCC
GTGATCACCGACGAGTACAAGGTGCCCAGCAAGAAATTCAAGGTGCTGGGCAACACCGACCGGCACAGCA
TCAAGAAGAACCTGATCGGAGCCCTGCTGTTCGACAGCGGCGAAACAGCCGAGGCCACCCGGCTGAAGAG
AACCGCCAGAAGAAGATACACCAGACGGAAGAACCGGATCTGCTATCTGCAAGAGATCTTCAGCAACGAG
ATGGCCAAGGTGGACGACAGCTTCTTCCACAGACTGGAAGAGTCCTTCCTGGTGGAAGAGGATAAGAAGC
ACGAGCGGCACCCCATCTTCGGCAACATCGTGGACGAGGTGGCCTACCACGAGAAGTACCCCACCATCTA
CCACCTGAGAAAGAAACTGGTGGACAGCACCGACAAGGCCGACCTGCGGCTGATCTATCTGGCCCTGGCC
CACATGATCAAGTTCCGGGGCCACTTCCTGATCGAGGGCGACCTGAACCCCGACAACAGCGACGTGGACA
AGCTGTTCATCCAGCTGGTGCAGACCTACAACCAGCTGTTCGAGGAAAACCCCATCAACGCCAGCGGCGT
GGACGCCAAGGCCATCCTGTCTGCCAGACTGAGCAAGAGCAGACGGCTGGAAAATCTGATCGCCCAGCTG
CCCGGCGAGAAGAAGAATGGCCTGTTCGGAAACCTGATTGCCCTGAGCCTGGGCCTGACCCCCAACTTCA
AGAGCAACTTCGACCTGGCCGAGGATGCCAAACTGCAGCTGAGCAAGGACACCTACGACGACGACCTGGA
CAACCTGCTGGCCCAGATCGGCGACCAGTACGCCGACCTGTTTCTGGCCGCCAAGAACCTGTCCGACGCC
ATCCTGCTGAGCGACATCCTGAGAGTGAACACCGAGATCACCAAGGCCCCCCTGAGCGCCTCTATGATCA
AGAGATACGACGAGCACCACCAGGACCTGACCCTGCTGAAAGCTCTCGTGCGGCAGCAGCTGCCTGAGAA
GTACAAAGAGATTTTCTTCGACCAGAGCAAGAACGGCTACGCCGGCTACATTGACGGCGGAGCCAGCCAG
GAAGAGTTCTACAAGTTCATCAAGCCCATCCTGGAAAAGATGGACGGCACCGAGGAACTGCTCGTGAAGC
TGAACAGAGAGGACCTGCTGCGGAAGCAGCGGACCTTCGACAACGGCAGCATCCCCCACCAGATCCACCT
GGGAGAGCTGCACGCCATTCTGCGGCGGCAGGAAGATTTTTACCCATTCCTGAAGGACAACCGGGAAAAG
ATCGAGAAGATCCTGACCTTCCGCATCCCCTACTACGTGGGCCCTCTGGCCAGGGGAAACAGCAGATTCG
CCTGGATGACCAGAAAGAGCGAGGAAACCATCACCCCCTGGAACTTCGAGGAAGTGGTGGACAAGGGCGC
TTCCGCCCAGAGCTTCATCGAGCGGATGACCAACTTCGATAAGAACCTGCCCAACGAGAAGGTGCTGCCC
AAGCACAGCCTGCTGTACGAGTACTTCACCGTGTATAACGAGCTGACCAAAGTGAAATACGTGACCGAGG
GAATGAGAAAGCCCGCCTTCCTGAGCGGCGAGCAGAAAAAGGCCATCGTGGACCTGCTGTTCAAGACCAA
CCGGAAAGTGACCGTGAAGCAGCTGAAAGAGGACTACTTCAAGAAAATCGAGTGCTTCGACTCCGTGGAA
ATCTCCGGCGTGGAAGATCGGTTCAACGCCTCCCTGGGCACATACCACGATCTGCTGAAAATTATCAAGG
ACAAGGACTTCCTGGACAATGAGGAAAACGAGGACATTCTGGAAGATATCGTGCTGACCCTGACACTGTT
TGAGGACAGAGAGATGATCGAGGAACGGCTGAAAACCTATGCCCACCTGTTCGACGACAAAGTGATGAAG
CAGCTGAAGCGGCGGAGATACACCGGCTGGGGCAGGCTGAGCCGGAAGCTGATCAACGGCATCCGGGACA
AGCAGTCCGGCAAGACAATCCTGGATTTCCTGAAGTCCGACGGCTTCGCCAACAGAAACTTCATGCAGCT
GATCCACGACGACAGCCTGACCTTTAAAGAGGACATCCAGAAAGCCCAGGTGTCCGGCCAGGGCGATAGC
CTGCACGAGCACATTGCCAATCTGGCCGGCAGCCCCGCCATTAAGAAGGGCATCCTGCAGACAGTGAAGG
TGGTGGACGAGCTCGTGAAAGTGATGGGCCGGCACAAGCCCGAGAACATCGTGATCGAAATGGCCAGAGA
GAACCAGACCACCCAGAAGGGACAGAAGAACAGCCGCGAGAGAATGAAGCGGATCGAAGAGGGCATCAAA
GAGCTGGGCAGCCAGATCCTGAAAGAACACCCCGTGGAAAACACCCAGCTGCAGAACGAGAAGCTGTACC
TGTACTACCTGCAGAATGGGCGGGATATGTACGTGGACCAGGAACTGGACATCAACCGGCTGTCCGACTA
CGATGTGGACCATATCGTGCCTCAGAGCTTTCTGAAGGACGACTCCATCGACAACAAGGTGCTGACCAGA
AGCGACAAGAACCGGGGCAAGAGCGACAACGTGCCCTCCGAAGAGGTCGTGAAGAAGATGAAGAACTACT
GGCGGCAGCTGCTGAACGCCAAGCTGATTACCCAGAGAAAGTTCGACAATCTGACCAAGGCCGAGAGAGG
CGGCCTGAGCGAACTGGATAAGGCCGGCTTCATCAAGAGACAGCTGGTGGAAACCCGGCAGATCACAAAG
CACGTGGCACAGATCCTGGACTCCCGGATGAACACTAAGTACGACGAGAATGACAAGCTGATCCGGGAAG
TGAAAGTGATCACCCTGAAGTCCAAGCTGGTGTCCGATTTCCGGAAGGATTTCCAGTTTTACAAAGTGCG
CGAGATCAACAACTACCACCACGCCCACGACGCCTACCTGAACGCCGTCGTGGGAACCGCCCTGATCAAA
AAGTACCCTAAGCTGGAAAGCGAGTTCGTGTACGGCGACTACAAGGTGTACGACGTGCGGAAGATGATCG
CCAAGAGCGAGCAGGAAATCGGCAAGGCTACCGCCAAGTACTTCTTCTACAGCAACATCATGAACTTTTT
CAAGACCGAGATTACCCTGGCCAACGGCGAGATCCGGAAGCGGCCTCTGATCGAGACAAACGGCGAAACC
GGGGAGATCGTGTGGGATAAGGGCCGGGATTTTGCCACCGTGCGGAAAGTGCTGAGCATGCCCCAAGTGA
ATATCGTGAAAAAGACCGAGGTGCAGACAGGCGGCTTCAGCAAAGAGTCTATCCTGCCCAAGAGGAACAG
CGATAAGCTGATCGCCAGAAAGAAGGACTGGGACCCTAAGAAGTACGGCGGCTTCGACAGCCCCACCGTG
GCCTATTCTGTGCTGGTGGTGGCCAAAGTGGAAAAGGGCAAGTCCAAGAAACTGAAGAGTGTGAAAGAGC
TGCTGGGGATCACCATCATGGAAAGAAGCAGCTTCGAGAAGAATCCCATCGACTTTCTGGAAGCCAAGGG
CTACAAAGAAGTGAAAAAGGACCTGATCATCAAGCTGCCTAAGTACTCCCTGTTCGAGCTGGAAAACGGC
CGGAAGAGAATGCTGGCCTCTGCCGGCGAACTGCAGAAGGGAAACGAACTGGCCCTGCCCTCCAAATATG
TGAACTTCCTGTACCTGGCCAGCCACTATGAGAAGCTGAAGGGCTCCCCCGAGGATAATGAGCAGAAACA
GCTGTTTGTGGAACAGCACAAGCACTACCTGGACGAGATCATCGAGCAGATCAGCGAGTTCTCCAAGAGA
GTGATCCTGGCCGACGCTAATCTGGACAAAGTGCTGTCCGCCTACAACAAGCACCGGGATAAGCCCATCA
GAGAGCAGGCCGAGAATATCATCCACCTGTTTACCCTGACCAATCTGGGAGCCCCTGCCGCCTTCAAGTA
CTTTGACACCACCATCGACCGGAAGAGGTACACCAGCACCAAAGAGGTGCTGGACGCCACCCTGATCCAC
CAGAGCATCACCGGCCTGTACGAGACACGGATCGACCTGTCTCAGCTGGGAGGCGACAAGCGACCTGCCG
CCACAAAGAAGGCTGGACAGGCTAAGAAGAAGAAAGATTACAAAGACGATGACGATAAGGGATCCGGCGC
AACAAACTTCTCTCTGCTGAAACAAGCCGGAGATGTCGAAGAGAATCCTGGACCGACCGAGTACAAGCCC
ACGGTGCGCCTCGCCACCCGCGACGACGTCCCCAGGGCCGTACGCACCCTCGCCGCCGCGTTCGCCGACT
ACCCCGCCACGCGCCACACCGTCGATCCGGACCGCCACATCGAGCGGGTCACCGAGCTGCAAGAACTCTT
CCTCACGCGCGTCGGGCTCGACATCGGCAAGGTGTGGGTCGCGGACGACGGCGCCGCGGTGGCGGTCTGG
ACCACGCCGGAGAGCGTCGAAGCGGGGGCGGTGTTCGCCGAGATCGGCCCGCGCATGGCCGAGTTGAGCG
GTTCCCGGCTGGCCGCGCAGCAACAGATGGAAGGCCTCCTGGCGCCGCACCGGCCCAAGGAGCCCGCGTG
GTTCCTGGCCACCGTCGGAGTCTCGCCCGACCACCAGGGCAAGGGTCTGGGCAGCGCCGTCGTGCTCCCC
GGAGTGGAGGCGGCCGAGCGCGCCGGGGTGCCCGCCTTCCTGGAGACCTCCGCGCCCCGCAACCTCCCCT
TCTACGAGCGGCTCGGCTTCACCGTCACCGCCGACGTCGAGGTGCCCGAAGGACCGCGCACCTGGTGCAT
GACCCGCAAGCCCGGTGCCTGAACGCGTTAAGTCGACAATCAACCTCTGGATTACAAAATTTGTGAAAGA
TTGACTGGTATTCTTAACTATGTTGCTCCTTTTACGCTATGTGGATACGCTGCTTTAATGCCTTTGTATC
ATGCTATTGCTTCCCGTATGGCTTTCATTTTCTCCTCCTTGTATAAATCCTGGTTGCTGTCTCTTTATGA
GGAGTTGTGGCCCGTTGTCAGGCAACGTGGCGTGGTGTGCACTGTGTTTGCTGACGCAACCCCCACTGGT
TGGGGCATTGCCACCACCTGTCAGCTCCTTTCCGGGACTTTCGCTTTCCCCCTCCCTATTGCCACGGCGG
AACTCATCGCCGCCTGCCTTGCCCGCTGCTGGACAGGGGCTCGGCTGTTGGGCACTGACAATTCCGTGGT
GTTGTCGGGGAAATCATCGTCCTTTCCTTGGCTGCTCGCCTGTGTTGCCACCTGGATTCTGCGCGGGACG
TCCTTCTGCTACGTCCCTTCGGCCCTCAATCCAGCGGACCTTCCTTCCCGCGGCCTGCTGCCGGCTCTGC
GGCCTCTTCCGCGTCTTCGCCTTCGCCCTCAGACGAGTCGGATCTCCCTTTGGGCCGCCTCCCCGCGTCG
ACTTTAAGACCAATGACTTACAAGGCAGCTGTAGATCTTAGCCACTTTTTAAAAGAAAAGGGGGGACTGG
AAGGGCTAATTCACTCCCAACGAAGACAAGATCTGCTTTTTGCTTGTACTGGGTCTCTCTGGTTAGACCA
GATCTGAGCCTGGGAGCTCTCTGGCTAACTAGGGAACCCACTGCTTAAGCCTCAATAAAGCTTGCCTTGA
GTGCTTCAAGTAGTGTGTGCCCGTCTGTTGTGTGACTCTGGTAACTAGAGATCCCTCAGACCCTTTTAGT
CAGTGTGGAAAATCTCTAGCAGGGCCCGTTTAAACCCGCTGATCAGCCTCGACTGTGCCTTCTAGTTGCC
AGCCATCTGTTGTTTGCCCCTCCCCCGTGCCTTCCTTGACCCTGGAAGGTGCCACTCCCACTGTCCTTTC
CTAATAAAATGAGGAAATTGCATCGCATTGTCTGAGTAGGTGTCATTCTATTCTGGGGGGTGGGGTGGGG
CAGGACAGCAAGGGGGAGGATTGGGAAGACAATAGCAGGCATGCTGGGGATGCGGTGGGCTCTATGGCTT
CTGAGGCGGAAAGAACCAGCTGGGGCTCTAGGGGGTATCCCC
[124 nt withheld, positions 9073-9196]
C
[91 nt withheld, positions 9198-9288]
A
[49 nt withheld, positions 9290-9338]
CCTTTGACGTTGGAGTCCACGTTCTTT
[37 nt withheld, positions 9366-9402]
ACCCTATCTCGGTCTATTCTTTTGATTTATAAGGGATTTTGCCGATTTCGGCCTATTGGTTAAAAAATGA
GCTGATTTAACAAAAATTTAACGCGAATTAATTCTGTGGAATGTGTGTCAGTTAGGGTGTGGAAAGTCCC
CAGGCTCCCCAGCAGGCAGAAGTATGCAAAGCATGCATCTCAATTAGTCAGCAACCAGGTGTGGAAAGTC
CCCAGGCTCCCCAGCAGGCAGAAGTATGCAAAGCATGCATCTCAATTAGTCAGCAACCATAGTCCCGCCC
CTAACTCCGCCCATCCCGCCCCTAACTCCGCCCAGTTCCGCCCATTCTCCGCCCCATGGCTGACTAATTT
TTTTTATTTATGCAGAGGCCGAGGCCGCCTCTGCCTCTGAGCTATTCCAGAAGTAGTGAGGAGGCTTTTT
TGGAGGCCTAGGCTTTTGCAAAAAGCTCCCGGGAGCTTGTATATCCATTTTCGGATCTGATCAGCACGTG
TTGACAATTAATCATCGGCATAGTATATCGGCATAGTATAATACGACAAGGTGAGGAACTAAACCATGGC
CAAGTTGACCAGTGCCGTTCCGGTGCTCACCGCGCGCGACGTCGCCGGAGCGGTCGAGTTCTGGACCGAC
CGGCTCGGGTTCTCCCGGGACTTCGTGGAGGACGACTTCGCCGGTGTGGTCCGGGACGACGTGACCCTGT
TCATCAGCGCGGTCCAGGACCAGGTGGTGCCGGACAACACCCTGGCCTGGGTGTGGGTGCGCGGCCTGGA
CGAGCTGTACGCCGAGTGGTCGGAGGTCGTGTCCACGAACTTCCGGGACGCCTCCGGGCCGGCCATGACC
GAGATCGGCGAGCAGCCGTGGGGGCGGGAGTTCGCCCTGCGCGACCCGGCCGGCAACTGCGTGCACTTCG
TGGCCGAGGAGCAGGACTGACACGTGCTACGAGATTTCGATTCCACCGCCGCCTTCTATGAAAGGTTGGG
CTTCGGAATCGTTTTCCGGGACGCCGGCTGGATGATCCTCCAGCGCGGGGATCTCATGCTGGAGTTCTTC
GCCCACCCCAACTTGTTTATTGCAGCTTATAATGGTTACAAATAAAGCAATAGCATCACAAATTTCACAA
ATAAAGCATTTTTTTCACTGCATTCTAGTTGTGGTTTGTCCAAACTCATCAATGTATCTTATCATGTCTG
TATACCGTCGACCTCTAGCTAGAGCTTGGCGTAATCATGGTCATAGCTGTTTCCTGTGTGAAATTGTTAT
CCGCTCACAATTCCACACAACATACGAGCCGGAAGCATAAAGTGTAAAGCCTGGGGTGCCTAATGAGTGA
GCTAACTCACATTAATTGCGTTGCGCTCACTGCCCGCTTTCCAGTCGGGAAACCTGTCGTGCCAGCTGCA
TTAATGAATCGGCCAACGCGCGGGGAGAGGCGGTTTGCGTATTGGGCGCTCTTCCGCTTCCTCGCTCACT
GACTCGCTGCGCTCGGTCGTTCGGCTGCGGCGAGCGGTATCAGCTCACTCAAAGGCGGTAATACGGTTAT
CCACAGAATCAGGGGATAACGCAGGAAAGAACATGTGAGCAAAAGGCCAGCAAAAGGCCAGGAACCGTAA
AAAGGCCGCGTTGCTGGCGTTTTTCCATAGGCTCCGCCCCCCTGACGAGCATCACAAAAATCGACGCTCA
AGTCAGAGGTGGCGAAACCCGACAGGACTATAAAGATACCAGGCGTTTCCCCCTGGAAGCTCCCTCGTGC
GCTCTCCTGTTCCGACCCTGCCGCTTACCGGATACCTGTCCGCCTTTCTCCCTTCGGGAAGCGTGGCGCT
TTCTCATAGCTCACGCTGTAGGTATCTCAGTTCGGTGTAGGTCGTTCGCTCCAAGCTGGGCTGTGTGCAC
GAACCCCCCGTTCAGCCCGACCGCTGCGCCTTATCCGGTAACTATCGTCTTGAGTCCAACCCGGTAAGAC
ACGACTTATCGCCACTGGCAGCAGCCACTGGTAACAGGATTAGCAGAGCGAGGTATGTAGGCGGTGCTAC
AGAGTTCTTGAAGTGGTGGCCTAACTACGGCTACACTAGAAGAACAGTATTTGGTATCTGCGCTCTGCTG
AAGCCAGTTACCTTCGGAAAAAGAGTTGGTAGCTCTTGATCCGGCAAACAAACCACCGCTGGTAGCGGTG
GTTTTTTTGTTTGCAAGCAGCAGATTACGCGCAGAAAAAAAGGATCTCAAGAAGATCCTTTGATCTTTTC
TACGGGGTCTGACGCTCAGTGGAACGAAAACTCACGTTAAGGGATTTTGGTCATGAGATTATCAAAAAGG
ATCTTCACCTAGATCCTTTTAAATTAAAAATGAAGTTTTAAATCAATCTAAAGTATATATGAGTAAACTT
GGTCTGACAGTTACCAATGCTTAATCAGTGAGGCACCTATCTCAGCGATCTGTCTATTTCGTTCATCCAT
AGTTGCCTGACTCCCCGTCGTGTAGATAACTACGATACGGGAGGGCTTACCATCTGGCCCCAGTGCTGCA
ATGATACCGCGAGACCCACGCTCACCGGCTCCAGATTTATCAGCAATAAACCAGCCAGCCGGAAGGGCCG
AGCGCAGAAGTGGTCCTGCAACTTTATCCGCCTCCATCCAGTCTATTAATTGTTGCCGGGAAGCTAGAGT
AAGTAGTTCGCCAGTTAATAGTTTGCGCAACGTTGTTGCCATTGCTACAGGCATCGTGGTGTCACGCTCG
TCGTTTGGTATGGCTTCATTCAGCTCCGGTTCCCAACGATCAAGGCGAGTTACATGATCCCCCATGTTGT
GCAAAAAAGCGGTTAGCTCCTTCGGTCCTCCGATCGTTGTCAGAAGTAAGTTGGCCGCAGTGTTATCACT
CATGGTTATGGCAGCACTGCATAATTCTCTTACTGTCATGCCATCCGTAAGATGCTTTTCTGTGACTGGT
GAGTACTCAACCAAGTCATTCTGAGAATAGTGTATGCGGCGACCGAGTTGCTCTTGCCCGGCGTCAATAC
GGGATAATACCGCGCCACATAGCAGAACTTTAAAAGTGCTCATCATTGGAAAACGTTCTTCGGGGCGAAA
ACTCTCAAGGATCTTACCGCTGTTGAGATCCAGTTCGATGTAACCCACTCGTGCACCCAACTGATCTTCA
GCATCTTTTACTTTCACCAGCGTTTCTGGGTGAGCAAAAACAGGAAGGCAAAATGCCGCAAAAAAGGGAA
TAAGGGCGACACGGAAATGTTGAATACTCATACTCTTCCTTTTTCAATATTATTGAAGCATTTATCAGGG
TTATTGTCTCATGAGCGGATACATATTTGAATGTATTTAGAAAAATAAACAAATAGGGGTTCCGCGCACA
TTTCCCCGAAAAGTGCCACCTGACGTCGACGGATCGGGAGATCTCCCGATCCCCTATGGTGCACTCTCAG
TACAATCTGCTCTGATGCCGCATAGTTAAGCCAGTATCTGCTCCCTGCTTGTGTGTTGGAGGTCGCTGAG
TAGTGCGCGAGCAAAATTTAAGCTACAACAAGGCAAGGCTTGACCGACAATTGCATGAAGAATCTGCTTA
GGGTTAGGCGTTTTGCGCTGCTTCGCGATGTACGGGCCAGATATACGCGTT
Features (pLannotate 1.2.2; 33 found; start..end, strand, type, name):
      1..380     +  enhancer       CMV enhancer: human cytomegalovirus immediate early enhancer
    381..580     +  promoter       CMV promoter: human cytomegalovirus (CMV) immediate early promoter
    598..778     +  LTR            5' LTR (truncated): truncated 5' long terminal repeat (LTR) from HIV-1
    825..950     +  misc_feature   HIV-1 Ψ: packaging signal of human immunodeficiency virus type 1
    934..1297    +  CDS            HIV-1 gag (fragment): gag protein from human immunodeficiency virus 1; gag
   1443..1676    +  misc_feature   RRE: The Rev response element (RRE) of HIV-1 allows for Rev-dependent mRNA export from the nucleus to the cytoplasm.
   2053..2153    +  CDS            Rev (fragment): human immunodeficiency virus 1 (HIV-1) Rev protein; rev; enhances nuclear export of unspliced and incompletely spliced viral mRNAs
   2203..2320    +  misc_feature   cPPT/CTS: central polypurine tract and central termination sequence of HIV-1
   2371..2611    +  promoter       U6 promoter: RNA polymerase III promoter for human U6 snRNA
   2659..2726    +  misc_RNA       tracrRNA (fragment): trans-activating CRISPR RNA for the Streptococcus pyogenes CRISPR/Cas9 system
   2744..2762    +  CDS            small t antigen (fragment): SV40 (simian virus 40) small t antigen
   2788..2999    +  promoter       EF-1α core promoter: core promoter for human elongation factor EF-1α
   3024..7127    +  CDS            Cas9: Cas9 (Csn1) endonuclease from the Streptococcus pyogenes Type II CRISPR/Cas system generates RNA-guided double strand breaks in DNA
   7265..7862    +  CDS            PuroR (fragment): puromycin N-acetyltransferase; pac from Streptomyces; confers resistance to puromycin
   7878..8466    +  misc_feature   WPRE: woodchuck hepatitis virus posttranscriptional regulatory element
   8517..8536    +  misc_feature   cPPT/CTS (fragment): central polypurine tract and central termination sequence of HIV-1
   8538..8771    +  LTR            3' LTR (ΔU3): self-inactivating 3' long terminal repeat (LTR) from HIV-1
   8803..9027    +  polyA_signal   bGH poly(A) signal: bovine growth hormone polyadenylation signal
   9031..9052    +  promoter       SV40 promoter (fragment): SV40 enhancer and early promoter
   9073..9501    +  rep_origin     f1 ori (sequence partly withheld): f1 bacteriophage origin of replication; arrow indicates direction of (+) strand synthesis
   9515..9844    +  promoter       SV40 promoter: SV40 enhancer and early promoter
   9892..9939    +  promoter       EM7 promoter: synthetic bacterial promoter&nbsp
   9958..10332   +  CDS            BleoR: antibiotic-binding protein; Sh ble from Streptoalloteichus hindustanus; confers resistance to bleomycin, phleomycin, and Zeocin™
  10342..10467   +  CDS            ble (fragment): BLE_KLEPN - Experimental evidence at protein level: Swiss-Prot protein existence level 1. Binding protein with a strong affinity to the bleomycin family of antibiotics. Binds to CL990; an antimitotic-antibiotic compound. From Klebsiella pneumoniae.
  10462..10583   +  polyA_signal   SV40 poly(A) signal: SV40 polyadenylation signal
  10654..10676   -  protein_bind   lac operator (fragment): The lac repressor binds to the lac operator to inhibit transcription in E. coli. This inhibition can be relieved by adding lactose or isopropyl-β-D-thiogalactopyranoside (IPTG). lac repressor encoded by lacI
  10680..10710   -  promoter       lac promoter: promoter for the E. coli lac operon
  10725..10746   -  protein_bind   CAP binding site: CAP binding activates transcription in the presence of cAMP. E. coli catabolite activator protein
  10759..10851   -  CDS            lacI (fragment): lac repressor; lacI; The lac repressor binds to the lac operator to inhibit transcription in E. coli. This inhibition can be relieved by adding lactose or isopropyl-β-D-thiogalactopyranoside (IPTG).
  11034..11622   -  rep_origin     ori: high-copy-number ColE1/pMB1/pBR322/pUC origin of replication
  11793..12653   -  CDS            AmpR: β-lactamase; bla; confers resistance to ampicillin, carbenicillin, and related antibiotics
  12654..12758   -  promoter       AmpR promoter: bla
  12817..12869   -  misc_feature   bom (fragment): basis of mobility region from pBR322
