[The description below was written by a language model from this plasmid's Addgene catalogue record and pLannotate feature annotations shown in this document.]
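Description:
msPlekha8 (msFapp2) g1 lentiCRISPRv2-opti is an all-in-one lentiviral CRISPR/Cas9 plasmid of about 13 kb, built on the LentiCRISPRv2-Opti backbone and designed to knock out mouse Plekha8 (also called Fapp2). It is propagated in E. coli as a high-copy plasmid through a ColE1/pUC-type origin with ampicillin selection (AmpR). An f1 origin is also present. The backbone additionally carries an SV40/EM7-driven bleomycin/Zeocin resistance cassette that lies outside the viral LTRs, so it is not transferred with the packaged genome.

The transfer cassette has a third-generation, self-inactivating layout. A CMV enhancer/promoter is fused to a truncated HIV-1 5' LTR to drive genomic RNA production in packaging cells. It is followed by the Ψ packaging signal with a gag fragment, the RRE for Rev-dependent nuclear export, the cPPT/CTS, and a ΔU3 3' LTR with a downstream bGH polyadenylation signal. Within the LTRs, a human U6 RNA polymerase III promoter expresses a single guide RNA, consisting of the Plekha8-targeting spacer (guide 1) joined to a Streptococcus pyogenes tracrRNA-derived scaffold. An EF-1α core promoter drives S. pyogenes Cas9, and the puromycin N-acetyltransferase coding sequence follows Cas9, giving puromycin selection of transduced cells. The element linking Cas9 to the puromycin marker is not annotated in the feature table. A WPRE downstream enhances transcript expression.

The construct is used to make lentivirus for stable delivery of Cas9 and the guide into mouse cells, generating Plekha8 loss-of-function lines. It was deposited in connection with proteomic work on cellular responses to NLRP3 agonists.
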