Addgene plasmid #218650: msPlekha8 (msFapp2) g1 lentiCRISPRv2-opti
Purpose: Knockout vector for mouse Plekha8 (Fapp2)
Depositing lab: Wade Harper. Depositing organization: Harvard Medical School. Publication: Spatiotemporal proteomic profiling of cellular responses to NLRP3 agonists. Hollingsworth LR, Veeraraghavan P, Paulo JA, Harper JW. bioRxiv 2024.04.19.590338 10.1101/2024.04.19.590338.
Backbone
  Vector backbone: LentiCRISPRv2-Opti (Addgene #163126)
  Vector type: Mammalian Expression, Lentiviral, CRISPR
  Selectable markers: Puromycin
Growth in bacteria
  Bacterial resistance: Ampicillin, 100 μg/mL
  Growth temperature: 30°C
  Growth strain: NEB Stable
  Copy number: High Copy
Gene/Insert
  Gene/Insert name: Plekha8 (alt name: Fapp2)
  gRNA/shRNA sequence: CGTCGCTCAGGTTAGGAACT
  Species: M. musculus (mouse)
  Entrez Gene: Plekha8 (a.k.a. 6330400G01, Fapp-2, Fapp2)
  Cloning method: Unknown
  Sequencing primers: 5′ hU6-F (5'-GAGGGCCTATTTCCCATGATT-3')
Terms and licenses: Academic/Nonprofit Terms; Industry Terms: Not Available to Industry
Depositor comments: Additional data, code, and other details related to this work (Hollingsworth et al. 2024) are available at https://harperlab.pubpub.org/pub/nlrp3/.
How to cite: msPlekha8 (msFapp2) g1 lentiCRISPRv2-opti was a gift from Wade Harper (Addgene plasmid # 218650 ; http://n2t.net/addgene:218650 ; RRID:Addgene_218650)
